Addgene plasmid #103813: pCIBN-TetR
Purpose: BLInCR 'Localizer' construct that marks tetO arrays and is targeted by a PHR-tagged effector upon illumination with blue light
Depositing lab: Karsten Rippe. Depositing organization: Deutsches Krebsforschungszentrum (DKFZ). Publication: Real-time observation of light-controlled transcription in living cells. Rademacher A, Erdel F, Trojanowski J, Schumacher S, Rippe K. J Cell Sci. 2017 Dec 15;130(24):4213-4224. doi: 10.1242/jcs.205534. Epub 2017 Nov 9. PubMed 29122982.
Backbone
  Vector backbone: pEGFP-C1
  Backbone manufacturer: Clontech
  Backbone size w/o insert (bp): 3932
  Vector type: Mammalian Expression
  Selectable markers: Neomycin (select with G418)
Growth in bacteria
  Bacterial resistance: Kanamycin, 50 μg/mL
  Growth temperature: 37°C
  Growth strain: DH5alpha
  Copy number: High Copy
Gene/Insert
  Cloning method: Restriction Enzyme; 5′ cloning site AgeI (destroyed during cloning); 3′ cloning site NotI (not destroyed)
  Sequencing primers: 5′ CMV-F
Terms and licenses: Academic/Nonprofit Terms; Industry Terms: Not Available to Industry
Depositor comments: EGFP was cut out from the backbone (AgeI/XbaI cuts); relevance of mutations unknown
How to cite: pCIBN-TetR was a gift from Karsten Rippe (Addgene plasmid # 103813 ; http://n2t.net/addgene:103813 ; RRID:Addgene_103813)
