[The description below was written by a language model from this plasmid's Addgene catalogue record and pLannotate feature annotations shown in this document.]
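Description:
pCIBN-TetR is a mammalian expression plasmid built on the Clontech pEGFP-C1 backbone from which the EGFP coding sequence has been removed, so the encoded protein carries no fluorescent tag. It is maintained in E. coli at high copy through a ColE1/pUC-type origin and also carries an f1 origin. A single Tn5 NeoR/KanR gene, driven by tandem bacterial (bla) and SV40 early promoters and terminated by the HSV TK polyadenylation signal, gives kanamycin resistance in bacteria and G418 selection in mammalian cells. The short ble, bGH poly(A) and large T antigen fragments in the annotation appear to be backbone remnants rather than functional elements.

The expression cassette uses the CMV immediate-early enhancer and promoter to drive a fusion of CIBN, the N-terminal portion of Arabidopsis CIB1, to an SV40 nuclear localization signal and the Tn10 tetracycline repressor TetR, followed by the SV40 poly(A) signal. TetR binds tetO operator sequences, tethering the fusion to tetO arrays integrated in the genome, while CIBN is the binding partner of blue-light-activated CRY2. The plasmid serves as the "Localizer" of the BLInCR system: it sits on the tetO array, and upon blue-light illumination a separately expressed effector fused to the PHR domain of CRY2 is recruited to that site, enabling light-controlled targeting of effectors to a defined locus in living cells, as in the associated study of light-controlled transcription. The depositor notes that the sequence contains mutations of unknown relevance. The depositor and repository sequence records are the same length and carry the same annotated features, offset by one base.
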