Features (pLannotate 1.2.2; 16 found; start..end, strand, type, name):
     61..364     +  enhancer       CMV enhancer: human cytomegalovirus immediate early enhancer
    365..568     +  promoter       CMV promoter: human cytomegalovirus (CMV) immediate early promoter
    591..618     +  misc_feature   MCS (fragment): multiple cloning site
    625..1134    +  CDS            CIBN: N-terminal portion of the CIB1 transcription factor from Arabidopsis thaliana binds to CRY2 (cryptochrome 2) that has absorbed blue light (Kennedy et al., 2010)
   1147..1167    +  CDS            SV40 NLS: nuclear localization signal of SV40 (simian virus 40) large T antigen
   1175..1794    +  CDS            TetR (fragment): tetracycline repressor TetR; tetR from transposon Tn10; TetR binds to the tetracycline operator tetO to inhibit transcription. This inhibition can be relieved by adding tetracycline or doxycycline.
   1828..1911    +  CDS            large T antigen (fragment): large T antigen from SV40 (simian virus 40)
   1934..2055    +  polyA_signal   SV40 poly(A) signal: SV40 polyadenylation signal
   2089..2517    -  rep_origin     f1 ori (sequence partly withheld): f1 bacteriophage origin of replication; arrow indicates direction of (+) strand synthesis
   2544..2648    +  promoter       AmpR promoter: bla
   2650..3007    +  promoter       SV40 promoter: SV40 enhancer and early promoter
   3042..3836    +  CDS            NeoR/KanR: aminoglycoside phosphotransferase from Tn5; aph(3')-II (or nptII); confers resistance to neomycin, kanamycin, and G418 (Geneticin®)
   3857..4009    +  CDS            ble (fragment): BLE_KLEPN - Experimental evidence at protein level: Swiss-Prot protein existence level 1. Binding protein with a strong affinity to the bleomycin family of antibiotics. Binds to CL990; an antimitotic-antibiotic compound. From Klebsiella pneumoniae.
   4068..4115    +  polyA_signal   HSV TK poly(A) signal: herpes simplex virus thymidine kinase polyadenylation signal (Cole and Stacy, 1985)
   4206..4222    -  polyA_signal   bGH poly(A) signal (fragment): bovine growth hormone polyadenylation signal
   4444..5032    +  rep_origin     ori: high-copy-number ColE1/pMB1/pBR322/pUC origin of replication
>Addgene plasmid #103813 | pCIBN-TetR | depositor full sequence | sequence record 196698 | Full Sequence
TAGTTATTAATAGTAATCAATTACGGGGTCATTAGTTCATAGCCCATATATGGAGTTCCGCGTTACATAA
CTTACGGTAAATGGCCCGCCTGGCTGACCGCCCAACGACCCCCGCCCATTGACGTCAATAATGACGTATG
TTCCCATAGTAACGCCAATAGGGACTTTCCATTGACGTCAATGGGTGGAGTATTTACGGTAAACTGCCCA
CTTGGCAGTACATCAAGTGTATCATATGCCAAGTACGCCCCCTATTGACGTCAATGACGGTAAATGGCCC
GCCTGGCATTATGCCCAGTACATGACCTTATGGGACTTTCCTACTTGGCAGTACATCTACGTATTAGTCA
TCGCTATTACCATGGTGATGCGGTTTTGGCAGTACATCAATGGGCGTGGATAGCGGTTTGACTCACGGGG
ATTTCCAAGTCTCCACCCCATTGACGTCAATGGGAGTTTGTTTTGGCACCAAAATCAACGGGACTTTCCA
AAATGTCGTAACAACTCCGCCCCATTGACGCAAATGGGCGGTAGGCGTGTACGGTGGGAGGTCTATATAA
GCAGAGCTGGTTTAGTGAACCGTCAGATCCGCTAGCGCTACCGGACTCAGATCTCGAGGCCACCATGAAT
GGAGCTATAGGAGGTGACCTTTTGCTCAATTTTCCTGACATGTCGGTCCTAGAGCGCCAAAGGGCTCACC
TCAAGTACCTCAATCCCACCTTTGATTCTCCTCTCGCCGGCTTCTTTGCCGATTCTTCAATGATTACCGG
CGGCGAGATGGACAGCTATCTTTCGACTGCCGGTTTGAATCTTCCGATGATGTACGGTGAGACGACGGTG
GAAGGTGATTCAAGACTCTCAATTTCGCCGGAAACGACGCTTGGGACTGGAAATTTCAAGGCAGCGAAGT
TTGATACAGAGACTAAGGATTGTAATGAGGCGGCGAAGAAGATGACGATGAACAGAGATGACCTAGTAGA
AGAAGGAGAAGAAGAGAAGTCGAAAATAACAGAGCAAAACAATGGGAGCACAAAAAGCATCAAGAAGATG
AAACACAAAGCCAAGAAAGAAGAGAACAATTTCTCTAATGATTCATCTAAAGTGACGAAGGAATTGGAGA
AAACGGATTATATTCATGCCCGGGATCCAAAAAAGAAGAGAAAGGTAGCCATGGTGTCTAGATTAGATAA
AAGTAAAGTGATTAACAGCGCATTAGAGCTGCTTAATGAGGTCGGAATCGAAGGTTTAACAACCCGTAAA
CTCGCCCAGAAGCTAGGTGTAGAGCAGCCTACATTGTATTGGCATGTAAAAAATAAGCGGGCTTTGCTCG
ACGCCTTAGCCATTGAGATGTTAGATAGGCACCATACTCACTTTTGCCCTTTAGAAGGGGAAAGCTGGCA
AGATTTTTTACGTAATAACGCTAAAAGTTTTAGATGTGCTTTACTAAGTCATCGCGATGGAGCAAAAGTA
CATTTAGGTACACGGCCTACAGAAAAACAGTATGAAACTCTCGAAAATCAATTAGCCTTTTTATGCCAAC
AAGGTTTTTCACTAGAGAATGCATTATATGCACTCAGCGCTGTGGGGCATTTTACTTTAGGTTGCGTATT
GGAAGATCAAGAGCATCAAGTCGCTAAAGAAGAAAGGGAAACACCTACTACTGATAGTATGCCGCCATTA
TTACGACAAGCTATCGAATTATTTGATCACCAAGGTGCAGAGCCAGCCTTCTTATTCGGCCTTGAATTGA
TCATATGCGGATTAGAAAAACAACTTAAATGTGAAAGTGGGTCTGACTAATGTACAAGTAAAGCGGCCGC
GACTCTAGATCATAATCAGCCATACCACATTTGTAGAGGTTTTACTTGCTTTAAAAAACCTCCCACACCT
CCCCCTGAACCTGAAACATAAAATGAATGCAATTGTTGTTGTTAACTTGTTTATTGCAGCTTATAATGGT
TACAAATAAAGCAATAGCATCACAAATTTCACAAATAAAGCATTTTTTTCACTGCATTCTAGTTGTGGTT
TGTCCAAACTCATCAATGTATCTTAAGGCGTAAATTGTAAGCGTTAATATTTTGTTAAAATTCGCGTTAA
ATTTTTGTTAAATCAGCTCATTTTTTAACCAATAGGCCGAAATCGGCAAAATCCCTTATAAATCAAAAGA
ATAGACCGAGATAGGGT
[37 nt withheld, positions 2188-2224]
AAAGAACGTGGACTCCAACGTCAAAGG
[49 nt withheld, positions 2252-2300]
T
[91 nt withheld, positions 2302-2392]
G
[124 nt withheld, positions 2394-2517]
CAGGTGGCACTTTTCGGGGAAATGTGCGCGGAACCCCTATTTGTTTATTTTTCTAAATACATTCAAATAT
GTATCCGCTCATGAGACAATAACCCTGATAAATGCTTCAATAATATTGAAAAAGGAAGAGTCCTGAGGCG
GAAAGAACCAGCTGTGGAATGTGTGTCAGTTAGGGTGTGGAAAGTCCCCAGGCTCCCCAGCAGGCAGAAG
TATGCAAAGCATGCATCTCAATTAGTCAGCAACCAGGTGTGGAAAGTCCCCAGGCTCCCCAGCAGGCAGA
AGTATGCAAAGCATGCATCTCAATTAGTCAGCAACCATAGTCCCGCCCCTAACTCCGCCCATCCCGCCCC
TAACTCCGCCCAGTTCCGCCCATTCTCCGCCCCATGGCTGACTAATTTTTTTTATTTATGCAGAGGCCGA
GGCCGCCTCGGCCTCTGAGCTATTCCAGAAGTAGTGAGGAGGCTTTTTTGGAGGCCTAGGCTTTTGCAAA
GATCGATCAAGAGACAGGATGAGGATCGTTTCGCATGATTGAACAAGATGGATTGCACGCAGGTTCTCCG
GCCGCTTGGGTGGAGAGGCTATTCGGCTATGACTGGGCACAACAGACAATCGGCTGCTCTGATGCCGCCG
TGTTCCGGCTGTCAGCGCAGGGGCGCCCGGTTCTTTTTGTCAAGACCGACCTGTCCGGTGCCCTGAATGA
ACTGCAAGACGAGGCAGCGCGGCTATCGTGGCTGGCCACGACGGGCGTTCCTTGCGCAGCTGTGCTCGAC
GTTGTCACTGAAGCGGGAAGGGACTGGCTGCTATTGGGCGAAGTGCCGGGGCAGGATCTCCTGTCATCTC
ACCTTGCTCCTGCCGAGAAAGTATCCATCATGGCTGATGCAATGCGGCGGCTGCATACGCTTGATCCGGC
TACCTGCCCATTCGACCACCAAGCGAAACATCGCATCGAGCGAGCACGTACTCGGATGGAAGCCGGTCTT
GTCGATCAGGATGATCTGGACGAAGAGCATCAGGGGCTCGCGCCAGCCGAACTGTTCGCCAGGCTCAAGG
CGAGCATGCCCGACGGCGAGGATCTCGTCGTGACCCATGGCGATGCCTGCTTGCCGAATATCATGGTGGA
AAATGGCCGCTTTTCTGGATTCATCGACTGTGGCCGGCTGGGTGTGGCGGACCGCTATCAGGACATAGCG
TTGGCTACCCGTGATATTGCTGAAGAGCTTGGCGGCGAATGGGCTGACCGCTTCCTCGTGCTTTACGGTA
TCGCCGCTCCCGATTCGCAGCGCATCGCCTTCTATCGCCTTCTTGACGAGTTCTTCTGAGCGGGACTCTG
GGGTTCGAAATGACCGACCAAGCGACGCCCAACCTGCCATCACGAGATTTCGATTCCACCGCCGCCTTCT
ATGAAAGGTTGGGCTTCGGAATCGTTTTCCGGGACGCCGGCTGGATGATCCTCCAGCGCGGGGATCTCAT
GCTGGAGTTCTTCGCCCACCCTAGGGGGAGGCTAACTGAAACACGGAAGGAGACAATACCGGAAGGAACC
CGCGCTATGACGGCAATAAAAAGACAGAATAAAACGCACGGTGTTGGGTCGTTTGTTCATAAACGCGGGG
TTCGGTCCCAGGGCTGGCACTCTGTCGATACCCCACCGAGACCCCATTGGGGCCAATACGCCCGCGTTTC
TTCCTTTTCCCCACCCCACCCCCCAAGTTCGGGTGAAGGCCCAGGGCTCGCAGCCAACGTCGGGGCGGCA
GGCCCTGCCATAGCCTCAGGTTACTCATATATACTTTAGATTGATTTAAAACTTCATTTTTAATTTAAAA
GGATCTAGGTGAAGATCCTTTTTGATAATCTCATGACCAAAATCCCTTAACGTGAGTTTTCGTTCCACTG
AGCGTCAGACCCCGTAGAAAAGATCAAAGGATCTTCTTGAGATCCTTTTTTTCTGCGCGTAATCTGCTGC
TTGCAAACAAAAAAACCACCGCTACCAGCGGTGGTTTGTTTGCCGGATCAAGAGCTACCAACTCTTTTTC
CGAAGGTAACTGGCTTCAGCAGAGCGCAGATACCAAATACTGTCCTTCTAGTGTAGCCGTAGTTAGGCCA
CCACTTCAAGAACTCTGTAGCACCGCCTACATACCTCGCTCTGCTAATCCTGTTACCAGTGGCTGCTGCC
AGTGGCGATAAGTCGTGTCTTACCGGGTTGGACTCAAGACGATAGTTACCGGATAAGGCGCAGCGGTCGG
GCTGAACGGGGGGTTCGTGCACACAGCCCAGCTTGGAGCGAACGACCTACACCGAACTGAGATACCTACA
GCGTGAGCTATGAGAAAGCGCCACGCTTCCCGAAGGGAGAAAGGCGGACAGGTATCCGGTAAGCGGCAGG
GTCGGAACAGGAGAGCGCACGAGGGAGCTTCCAGGGGGAAACGCCTGGTATCTTTATAGTCCTGTCGGGT
TTCGCCACCTCTGACTTGAGCGTCGATTTTTGTGATGCTCGTCAGGGGGGCGGAGCCTATGGAAAAACGC
CAGCAACGCGGCCTTTTTACGGTTCCTGGCCTTTTGCTGGCCTTTTGCTCACATGTTCTTTCCTGCGTTA
TCCCCTGATTCTGTGGATAACCGTATTACCGCCATGCAT
