Features (pLannotate 1.2.2; 16 found; start..end, strand, type, name):
     60..363     +  enhancer       CMV enhancer: human cytomegalovirus immediate early enhancer
    364..567     +  promoter       CMV promoter: human cytomegalovirus (CMV) immediate early promoter
    590..617     +  misc_feature   MCS (fragment): multiple cloning site
    624..1133    +  CDS            CIBN: N-terminal portion of the CIB1 transcription factor from Arabidopsis thaliana binds to CRY2 (cryptochrome 2) that has absorbed blue light (Kennedy et al., 2010)
   1146..1166    +  CDS            SV40 NLS: nuclear localization signal of SV40 (simian virus 40) large T antigen
   1174..1793    +  CDS            TetR (fragment): tetracycline repressor TetR; tetR from transposon Tn10; TetR binds to the tetracycline operator tetO to inhibit transcription. This inhibition can be relieved by adding tetracycline or doxycycline.
   1827..1910    +  CDS            large T antigen (fragment): large T antigen from SV40 (simian virus 40)
   1933..2054    +  polyA_signal   SV40 poly(A) signal: SV40 polyadenylation signal
   2088..2516    -  rep_origin     f1 ori (sequence partly withheld): f1 bacteriophage origin of replication; arrow indicates direction of (+) strand synthesis
   2543..2647    +  promoter       AmpR promoter: bla
   2649..3006    +  promoter       SV40 promoter: SV40 enhancer and early promoter
   3041..3835    +  CDS            NeoR/KanR: aminoglycoside phosphotransferase from Tn5; aph(3')-II (or nptII); confers resistance to neomycin, kanamycin, and G418 (Geneticin®)
   3856..4008    +  CDS            ble (fragment): BLE_KLEPN - Experimental evidence at protein level: Swiss-Prot protein existence level 1. Binding protein with a strong affinity to the bleomycin family of antibiotics. Binds to CL990; an antimitotic-antibiotic compound. From Klebsiella pneumoniae.
   4067..4114    +  polyA_signal   HSV TK poly(A) signal: herpes simplex virus thymidine kinase polyadenylation signal (Cole and Stacy, 1985)
   4205..4221    -  polyA_signal   bGH poly(A) signal (fragment): bovine growth hormone polyadenylation signal
   4443..5031    +  rep_origin     ori: high-copy-number ColE1/pMB1/pBR322/pUC origin of replication
>Addgene plasmid #103813 | pCIBN-TetR | addgene full sequence | sequence record 199317 | Addgene NGS Result
AGTTATTAATAGTAATCAATTACGGGGTCATTAGTTCATAGCCCATATATGGAGTTCCGCGTTACATAAC
TTACGGTAAATGGCCCGCCTGGCTGACCGCCCAACGACCCCCGCCCATTGACGTCAATAATGACGTATGT
TCCCATAGTAACGCCAATAGGGACTTTCCATTGACGTCAATGGGTGGAGTATTTACGGTAAACTGCCCAC
TTGGCAGTACATCAAGTGTATCATATGCCAAGTACGCCCCCTATTGACGTCAATGACGGTAAATGGCCCG
CCTGGCATTATGCCCAGTACATGACCTTATGGGACTTTCCTACTTGGCAGTACATCTACGTATTAGTCAT
CGCTATTACCATGGTGATGCGGTTTTGGCAGTACATCAATGGGCGTGGATAGCGGTTTGACTCACGGGGA
TTTCCAAGTCTCCACCCCATTGACGTCAATGGGAGTTTGTTTTGGCACCAAAATCAACGGGACTTTCCAA
AATGTCGTAACAACTCCGCCCCATTGACGCAAATGGGCGGTAGGCGTGTACGGTGGGAGGTCTATATAAG
CAGAGCTGGTTTAGTGAACCGTCAGATCCGCTAGCGCTACCGGACTCAGATCTCGAGGCCACCATGAATG
GAGCTATAGGAGGTGACCTTTTGCTCAATTTTCCTGACATGTCGGTCCTAGAGCGCCAAAGGGCTCACCT
CAAGTACCTCAATCCCACCTTTGATTCTCCTCTCGCCGGCTTCTTTGCCGATTCTTCAATGATTACCGGC
GGCGAGATGGACAGCTATCTTTCGACTGCCGGTTTGAATCTTCCGATGATGTACGGTGAGACGACGGTGG
AAGGTGATTCAAGACTCTCAATTTCGCCGGAAACGACGCTTGGGACTGGAAATTTCAAGGCAGCGAAGTT
TGATACAGAGACTAAGGATTGTAATGAGGCGGCGAAGAAGATGACGATGAACAGAGATGACCTAGTAGAA
GAAGGAGAAGAAGAGAAGTCGAAAATAACAGAGCAAAACAATGGGAGCACAAAAAGCATCAAGAAGATGA
AACACAAAGCCAAGAAAGAAGAGAACAATTTCTCTAATGATTCATCTAAAGTGACGAAGGAATTGGAGAA
AACGGATTATATTCATGCCCGGGATCCAAAAAAGAAGAGAAAGGTAGCCATGGTGTCTAGATTAGATAAA
AGTAAAGTGATTAACAGCGCATTAGAGCTGCTTAATGAGGTCGGAATCGAAGGTTTAACAACCCGTAAAC
TCGCCCAGAAGCTAGGTGTAGAGCAGCCTACATTGTATTGGCATGTAAAAAATAAGCGGGCTTTGCTCGA
CGCCTTAGCCATTGAGATGTTAGATAGGCACCATACTCACTTTTGCCCTTTAGAAGGGGAAAGCTGGCAA
GATTTTTTACGTAATAACGCTAAAAGTTTTAGATGTGCTTTACTAAGTCATCGCGATGGAGCAAAAGTAC
ATTTAGGTACACGGCCTACAGAAAAACAGTATGAAACTCTCGAAAATCAATTAGCCTTTTTATGCCAACA
AGGTTTTTCACTAGAGAATGCATTATATGCACTCAGCGCTGTGGGGCATTTTACTTTAGGTTGCGTATTG
GAAGATCAAGAGCATCAAGTCGCTAAAGAAGAAAGGGAAACACCTACTACTGATAGTATGCCGCCATTAT
TACGACAAGCTATCGAATTATTTGATCACCAAGGTGCAGAGCCAGCCTTCTTATTCGGCCTTGAATTGAT
CATATGCGGATTAGAAAAACAACTTAAATGTGAAAGTGGGTCTGACTAATGTACAAGTAAAGCGGCCGCG
ACTCTAGATCATAATCAGCCATACCACATTTGTAGAGGTTTTACTTGCTTTAAAAAACCTCCCACACCTC
CCCCTGAACCTGAAACATAAAATGAATGCAATTGTTGTTGTTAACTTGTTTATTGCAGCTTATAATGGTT
ACAAATAAAGCAATAGCATCACAAATTTCACAAATAAAGCATTTTTTTCACTGCATTCTAGTTGTGGTTT
GTCCAAACTCATCAATGTATCTTAAGGCGTAAATTGTAAGCGTTAATATTTTGTTAAAATTCGCGTTAAA
TTTTTGTTAAATCAGCTCATTTTTTAACCAATAGGCCGAAATCGGCAAAATCCCTTATAAATCAAAAGAA
TAGACCGAGATAGGGT
[37 nt withheld, positions 2187-2223]
AAAGAACGTGGACTCCAACGTCAAAGG
[49 nt withheld, positions 2251-2299]
T
[91 nt withheld, positions 2301-2391]
G
[124 nt withheld, positions 2393-2516]
CAGGTGGCACTTTTCGGGGAAATGTGCGCGGAACCCCTATTTGTTTATTTTTCTAAATACATTCAAATAT
GTATCCGCTCATGAGACAATAACCCTGATAAATGCTTCAATAATATTGAAAAAGGAAGAGTCCTGAGGCG
GAAAGAACCAGCTGTGGAATGTGTGTCAGTTAGGGTGTGGAAAGTCCCCAGGCTCCCCAGCAGGCAGAAG
TATGCAAAGCATGCATCTCAATTAGTCAGCAACCAGGTGTGGAAAGTCCCCAGGCTCCCCAGCAGGCAGA
AGTATGCAAAGCATGCATCTCAATTAGTCAGCAACCATAGTCCCGCCCCTAACTCCGCCCATCCCGCCCC
TAACTCCGCCCAGTTCCGCCCATTCTCCGCCCCATGGCTGACTAATTTTTTTTATTTATGCAGAGGCCGA
GGCCGCCTCGGCCTCTGAGCTATTCCAGAAGTAGTGAGGAGGCTTTTTTGGAGGCCTAGGCTTTTGCAAA
GATCGATCAAGAGACAGGATGAGGATCGTTTCGCATGATTGAACAAGATGGATTGCACGCAGGTTCTCCG
GCCGCTTGGGTGGAGAGGCTATTCGGCTATGACTGGGCACAACAGACAATCGGCTGCTCTGATGCCGCCG
TGTTCCGGCTGTCAGCGCAGGGGCGCCCGGTTCTTTTTGTCAAGACCGACCTGTCCGGTGCCCTGAATGA
ACTGCAAGACGAGGCAGCGCGGCTATCGTGGCTGGCCACGACGGGCGTTCCTTGCGCAGCTGTGCTCGAC
GTTGTCACTGAAGCGGGAAGGGACTGGCTGCTATTGGGCGAAGTGCCGGGGCAGGATCTCCTGTCATCTC
ACCTTGCTCCTGCCGAGAAAGTATCCATCATGGCTGATGCAATGCGGCGGCTGCATACGCTTGATCCGGC
TACCTGCCCATTCGACCACCAAGCGAAACATCGCATCGAGCGAGCACGTACTCGGATGGAAGCCGGTCTT
GTCGATCAGGATGATCTGGACGAAGAGCATCAGGGGCTCGCGCCAGCCGAACTGTTCGCCAGGCTCAAGG
CGAGCATGCCCGACGGCGAGGATCTCGTCGTGACCCATGGCGATGCCTGCTTGCCGAATATCATGGTGGA
AAATGGCCGCTTTTCTGGATTCATCGACTGTGGCCGGCTGGGTGTGGCGGACCGCTATCAGGACATAGCG
TTGGCTACCCGTGATATTGCTGAAGAGCTTGGCGGCGAATGGGCTGACCGCTTCCTCGTGCTTTACGGTA
TCGCCGCTCCCGATTCGCAGCGCATCGCCTTCTATCGCCTTCTTGACGAGTTCTTCTGAGCGGGACTCTG
GGGTTCGAAATGACCGACCAAGCGACGCCCAACCTGCCATCACGAGATTTCGATTCCACCGCCGCCTTCT
ATGAAAGGTTGGGCTTCGGAATCGTTTTCCGGGACGCCGGCTGGATGATCCTCCAGCGCGGGGATCTCAT
GCTGGAGTTCTTCGCCCACCCTAGGGGGAGGCTAACTGAAACACGGAAGGAGACAATACCGGAAGGAACC
CGCGCTATGACGGCAATAAAAAGACAGAATAAAACGCACGGTGTTGGGTCGTTTGTTCATAAACGCGGGG
TTCGGTCCCAGGGCTGGCACTCTGTCGATACCCCACCGAGACCCCATTGGGGCCAATACGCCCGCGTTTC
TTCCTTTTCCCCACCCCACCCCCCAAGTTCGGGTGAAGGCCCAGGGCTCGCAGCCAACGTCGGGGCGGCA
GGCCCTGCCATAGCCTCAGGTTACTCATATATACTTTAGATTGATTTAAAACTTCATTTTTAATTTAAAA
GGATCTAGGTGAAGATCCTTTTTGATAATCTCATGACCAAAATCCCTTAACGTGAGTTTTCGTTCCACTG
AGCGTCAGACCCCGTAGAAAAGATCAAAGGATCTTCTTGAGATCCTTTTTTTCTGCGCGTAATCTGCTGC
TTGCAAACAAAAAAACCACCGCTACCAGCGGTGGTTTGTTTGCCGGATCAAGAGCTACCAACTCTTTTTC
CGAAGGTAACTGGCTTCAGCAGAGCGCAGATACCAAATACTGTTCTTCTAGTGTAGCCGTAGTTAGGCCA
CCACTTCAAGAACTCTGTAGCACCGCCTACATACCTCGCTCTGCTAATCCTGTTACCAGTGGCTGCTGCC
AGTGGCGATAAGTCGTGTCTTACCGGGTTGGACTCAAGACGATAGTTACCGGATAAGGCGCAGCGGTCGG
GCTGAACGGGGGGTTCGTGCACACAGCCCAGCTTGGAGCGAACGACCTACACCGAACTGAGATACCTACA
GCGTGAGCTATGAGAAAGCGCCACGCTTCCCGAAGGGAGAAAGGCGGACAGGTATCCGGTAAGCGGCAGG
GTCGGAACAGGAGAGCGCACGAGGGAGCTTCCAGGGGGAAACGCCTGGTATCTTTATAGTCCTGTCGGGT
TTCGCCACCTCTGACTTGAGCGTCGATTTTTGTGATGCTCGTCAGGGGGGCGGAGCCTATGGAAAAACGC
CAGCAACGCGGCCTTTTTACGGTTCCTGGCCTTTTGCTGGCCTTTTGCTCACATGTTCTTTCCTGCGTTA
TCCCCTGATTCTGTGGATAACCGTATTACCGCCATGCATT
