>Addgene plasmid #103813 | pCIBN-TetR | depositor partial sequence | sequence record 196699 | CIBN
ATGAATGGAGCTATAGGAGGTGACCTTTTGCTCAATTTTCCTGACATGTCGGTCCTAGAGCGCCAAAGGG
CTCACCTCAAGTACCTCAATCCCACCTTTGATTCTCCTCTCGCCGGCTTCTTTGCCGATTCTTCAATGAT
TACCGGCGGCGAGATGGACAGCTATCTTTCGACTGCCGGTTTGAATCTTCCGATGATGTACGGTGAGACG
ACGGTGGAAGGTGATTCAAGACTCTCAATTTCGCCGGAAACGACGCTTGGGACTGGAAATTTCAAGGCAG
CGAAGTTTGATACAGAGACTAAGGATTGTAATGAGGCGGCGAAGAAGATGACGATGAACAGAGATGACCT
AGTAGAAGAAGGAGAAGAAGAGAAGTCGAAAATAACAGAGCAAAACAATGGGAGCACAAAAAGCATCAAG
AAGATGAAACACAAAGCCAAGAAAGAAGAGAACAATTTCTCTAATGATTCATCTAAAGTGACGAAGGAAT
TGGAGAAAACGGATTATATTCAT
