>Addgene plasmid #103813 | pCIBN-TetR | depositor partial sequence | sequence record 196700 | TetR
ATGGTGTCTAGATTAGATAAAAGTAAAGTGATTAACAGCGCATTAGAGCTGCTTAATGAGGTCGGAATCG
AAGGTTTAACAACCCGTAAACTCGCCCAGAAGCTAGGTGTAGAGCAGCCTACATTGTATTGGCATGTAAA
AAATAAGCGGGCTTTGCTCGACGCCTTAGCCATTGAGATGTTAGATAGGCACCATACTCACTTTTGCCCT
TTAGAAGGGGAAAGCTGGCAAGATTTTTTACGTAATAACGCTAAAAGTTTTAGATGTGCTTTACTAAGTC
ATCGCGATGGAGCAAAAGTACATTTAGGTACACGGCCTACAGAAAAACAGTATGAAACTCTCGAAAATCA
ATTAGCCTTTTTATGCCAACAAGGTTTTTCACTAGAGAATGCATTATATGCACTCAGCGCTGTGGGGCAT
TTTACTTTAGGTTGCGTATTGGAAGATCAAGAGCATCAAGTCGCTAAAGAAGAAAGGGAAACACCTACTA
CTGATAGTATGCCGCCATTATTACGACAAGCTATCGAATTATTTGATCACCAAGGTGCAGAGCCAGCCTT
CTTATTCGGCCTTGAATTGATCATATGCGGATTAGAAAAACAACTTAAATGTGAAAGTGGGTCT
